Addgene plasmid #205110: GPC5A-c001
Purpose: GPC5 protein expression
Depositing lab: Paul Brennan. Depositing organization: University of Oxford.
Backbone
  Vector backbone: pHL-avitag3
  Backbone size w/o insert (bp): 4706
  Vector type: Mammalian Expression
Growth in bacteria
  Bacterial resistance: Ampicillin, 100 μg/mL
  Growth temperature: 37°C
  Growth strain: DH5alpha
  Copy number: High Copy
Gene/Insert
  Gene/Insert name: GPC5
  Species: H. sapiens (human)
  Mutation: WT
  Entrez Gene: GPC5
  Tag / fusion protein: PTPRSsp (N terminal on insert); AviTag-6His (C terminal on insert)
  Cloning method: Restriction Enzyme; 5′ cloning site AgeI (not destroyed); 3′ cloning site KpnI (not destroyed)
Terms and licenses: Academic/Nonprofit Terms; Industry Terms: Not Available to Industry
Depositor comments: Encodes residues 25-548. Can be biotinylated.
How to cite: GPC5A-c001 was a gift from Paul Brennan (Addgene plasmid # 205110 ; http://n2t.net/addgene:205110 ; RRID:Addgene_205110)
