[The description below was written by a language model from this plasmid's Addgene catalogue record and pLannotate feature annotations shown in this document.]
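Description:
GPC5A-c001 is a mammalian expression plasmid built on the pHL-avitag3 backbone for producing a secreted, taggable form of human glypican-5 (GPC5), a cell-surface heparan sulfate proteoglycan. The wild-type insert encodes residues 25–548 and was cloned between AgeI and KpnI sites, both of which are retained. It therefore omits the start of the native protein, and an N-terminal signal peptide derived from PTPRS is supplied in its place to direct the product into the secretory pathway. At the C terminus the protein carries an AviTag followed by a six-histidine tag. The His tag allows metal-affinity purification. The AviTag is a substrate for site-specific enzymatic biotinylation by BirA, which matches the depositor's note that the protein can be biotinylated, for example for immobilisation on streptavidin surfaces.

The feature table, generated from the full 5,749-nt sequence, shows the expression cassette on the reverse strand. Transcription is driven by a CAG-type arrangement consisting of the CMV immediate-early enhancer, the chicken β-actin promoter (detected as fragments, one with a 21-bp deletion) and a chimeric chicken β-actin/rabbit β-globin intron that spans the numbering origin. The GPC5 coding region follows, and a rabbit β-globin polyadenylation signal terminates the transcript. The short HBB hits flanking the insert are probably residual β-globin sequence from the intron and 3′ regions rather than expressed coding sequence. The annotation does not call the signal peptide or the tags separately.

In bacteria the plasmid is propagated through a high-copy ColE1/pUC-type origin and selected with ampicillin via β-lactamase. Remnants of the lac promoter and operator region are also present in the backbone. The stated purpose is GPC5 protein expression.
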