Features (pLannotate 1.2.2; 17 found; start..end, strand, type, name):
    176..197     -  promoter       chicken β-actin promoter (fragment): No description available
    203..224     -  promoter       chicken β-actin promoter (fragment): No description available
    337..358     -  promoter       chicken β-actin promoter (fragment): No description available
    369..490     -  promoter       chicken β-actin promoter (fragment): contains a 21-bp deletion relative to the standard chicken β-actin promoter
    492..871     -  enhancer       CMV enhancer: human cytomegalovirus immediate early enhancer
    902..1006    +  promoter       AmpR promoter: bla
   1007..1867    +  CDS            AmpR: β-lactamase; bla; confers resistance to ampicillin, carbenicillin, and related antibiotics
   2038..2626    +  rep_origin     ori: high-copy-number ColE1/pMB1/pBR322/pUC origin of replication
   2809..2910    +  CDS            lacI (fragment): LACI_ECOLI - Experimental evidence at protein level: Swiss-Prot protein existence level 1. Repressor of the lactose operon. Binds allolactose as an inducer. From Escherichia coli (strain K12).
   2926..2947    +  protein_bind   CAP binding site: CAP binding activates transcription in the presence of cAMP. E. coli catabolite activator protein
   2962..2992    +  promoter       lac promoter: promoter for the E. coli lac operon
   3000..3016    +  protein_bind   lac operator: The lac repressor binds to the lac operator to inhibit transcription in E. coli. This inhibition can be relieved by adding lactose or isopropyl-β-D-thiogalactopyranoside (IPTG). lac repressor encoded by lacI
   3401..3456    -  polyA_signal   β-globin poly(A) signal: rabbit β-globin polyadenylation signal (Gil and Proudfoot, 1987)
   3527..3601    -  CDS            HBB (fragment): HBB_PONPY - Experimental evidence at transcript level: Swiss-Prot protein existence level 2. Involved in oxygen transport from the lung to the various peripheral tissues. From Pongo pygmaeus (Bornean orangutan).
   3729..5333    -  CDS            GPC5 (fragment): GPC5_HUMAN - Experimental evidence at protein level: Swiss-Prot protein existence level 1. Cell surface proteoglycan that bears heparan sulfate. From Homo sapiens (Human).
   5388..5486    -  CDS            HBB (fragment): HBB_LEPEU - Experimental evidence at protein level: Swiss-Prot protein existence level 1. Involved in oxygen transport from the lung to the various peripheral tissues. From Lepus europaeus (European hare).
   5484..170     -  intron         chimeric intron (fragment) (across the origin): chimera between introns from chicken β-actin and rabbit β-globin
>Addgene plasmid #205110 | GPC5A-c001 | addgene full sequence | sequence record 410361 | Addgene NGS Result
CCGCACAGATTTGGGACAAAGGAAGTCCCTGCGCCCTCTCGCACGATTACCATAAAAGGCAATGGCTGCG
GCTCGCCGCGCCTCGACAGCCGCCGGCGCTCCGGGGGCCGCCGCGCCCCTCCCCCSAGCCCYCCCCSGCC
CGMGGCGGCCCCSCCCCSCCCSNCMCCCCCCCCCCCCCCCCCCCCCCCCCCCCCCCCSCCMCCCCCCCCC
CCCCCCCCCCCCCCCCCCCCCCCCCCCCCCCCCCCCCCCCCCCCCCCCCCCCCCCCCCCCCCCCCCCCCC
CCCCCCCCCCCCCCCCCCCCCCCCCCCCCCCCCCCCCCCCCCCCCCCCCCCCCCCCCCCCCCCCCCCCCC
CCCCCCCCNNVGSVCSCCCCCCCCCCCCCCCCCCGCCCCCATCGCTGCACAAAATAATTAAAAAATAAAT
AAATACAAAATTGGGGGTGGGGAGGGGGGGGAGATGGGGAGAGTGAAGCAGAACGTGGGGCTCACCTCGA
CCATGGTAATAGCGATGACTAATACGTAGATGTACTGCCAAGTAGGAAAGTCCCATAAGGTCATGTACTG
GGCATAATGCCAGGCGGGCCATTTACCGTCATTGACGTCAATAGGGGGCGTACTTGGCATATGATACACT
TGATGTACTGCCAAGTGGGCAGTTTACCGTAAATACTCCACCCATTGACGTCAATGGAAAGTCCCTATTG
GCGTTACTATGGGAACATACGTCATTATTGACGTCAATGGGCGGGGGTCGTTGGGCGGTCAGCCAGGCGG
GCCATTTACCGTAAGTTATGTAACGCGGAACTCCATATATGGGCTATGAACTAATGACCCCGTAATTGAT
TACTATTAATAACTAGTCAATAATCAATGTCGACCCAGGTGGCACTTTTCGGGGAAATGTGCGCGGAACC
CCTATTTGTTTATTTTTCTAAATACATTCAAATATGTATCCGCTCATGAGACAATAACCCTGATAAATGC
TTCAATAATATTGAAAAAGGAAGAGTATGAGTATTCAACATTTCCGTGTCGCCCTTATTCCCTTTTTTGC
GGCATTTTGCCTTCCTGTTTTTGCTCACCCAGAAACGCTGGTGAAAGTAAAAGATGCTGAAGATCAGTTG
GGTGCACGAGTGGGTTACATCGAACTGGATCTCAACAGCGGTAAGATCCTTGAGAGTTTTCGCCCCGAAG
AACGTTTTCCAATGATGAGCACTTTTAAAGTTCTGCTATGTGGCGCGGTATTATCCCGTATTGACGCCGG
GCAAGAGCAACTCGGTCGCCGCATACACTATTCTCAGAATGACTTGGTTGAGTACTCACCAGTCACAGAA
AAGCATCTTACGGATGGCATGACAGTAAGAGAATTATGCAGTGCTGCCATAACCATGAGTGATAACACTG
CGGCCAACTTACTTCTGACAACGATCGGAGGACCGAAGGAGCTAACCGCTTTTTTGCACAACATGGGGGA
TCATGTAACTCGCCTTGATCGTTGGGAACCGGAGCTGAATGAAGCCATACCAAACGACGAGCGTGACACC
ACGATGCCTGTAGCAATGGCAACAACGTTGCGCAAACTATTAACTGGCGAACTACTTACTCTAGCTTCCC
GGCAACAATTAATAGACTGGATGGAGGCGGATAAAGTTGCAGGACCACTTCTGCGCTCGGCCCTTCCGGC
TGGCTGGTTTATTGCTGATAAATCTGGAGCCGGTGAGCGTGGGTCTCGCGGTATCATTGCAGCACTGGGG
CCAGATGGTAAGCCCTCCCGTATCGTAGTTATCTACACGACGGGGAGTCAGGCAACTATGGATGAACGAA
ATAGACAGATCGCTGAGATAGGTGCCTCACTGATTAAGCATTGGTAACTGTCAGACCAAGTTTACTCATA
TATACTTTAGATTGATTTAAAACTTCATTTTTAATTTAAAAGGATCTAGGTGAAGATCCTTTTTGATAAT
CTCATGACCAAAATCCCTTAACGTGAGTTTTCGTTCCACTGAGCGTCAGACCCCGTAGAAAAGATCAAAG
GATCTTCTTGAGATCCTTTTTTTCTGCGCGTAATCTGCTGCTTGCAAACAAAAAAACCACCGCTACCAGC
GGTGGTTTGTTTGCCGGATCAAGAGCTACCAACTCTTTTTCCGAAGGTAACTGGCTTCAGCAGAGCGCAG
ATACCAAATACTGTTCTTCTAGTGTAGCCGTAGTTAGGCCACCACTTCAAGAACTCTGTAGCACCGCCTA
CATACCTCGCTCTGCTAATCCTGTTACCAGTGGCTGCTGCCAGTGGCGATAAGTCGTGTCTTACCGGGTT
GGACTCAAGACGATAGTTACCGGATAAGGCGCAGCGGTCGGGCTGAACGGGGGGTTCGTGCACACAGCCC
AGCTTGGAGCGAACGACCTACACCGAACTGAGATACCTACAGCGTGAGCTATGAGAAAGCGCCACGCTTC
CCGAAGGGAGAAAGGCGGACAGGTATCCGGTAAGCGGCAGGGTCGGAACAGGAGAGCGCACGAGGGAGCT
TCCAGGGGGAAACGCCTGGTATCTTTATAGTCCTGTCGGGTTTCGCCACCTCTGACTTGAGCGTCGATTT
TTGTGATGCTCGTCAGGGGGGCGGAGCCTATGGAAAAACGCCAGCAACGCGGCCTTTTTACGGTTCCTGG
CCTTTTGCTGGCCTTTTGCTCACATGTTCTTTCCTGCGTTATCCCCTGATTCTGTGGATAACCGTATTAC
CGCCTTTGAGTGAGCTGATACCGCTCGCCGCAGCCGAACGACCGAGCGCAGCGAGTCAGTGAGCGAGGAA
GCGGAAGAGCGCCCAATACGCAAACCGCCTCTCCCCGCGCGTTGGCCGATTCATTAATGCAGCGGATCGA
TCCGCTGGCACGACAGGTTTCCCGACTGGAAAGCGGGCAGTGAGCGCAACGCAATTAATGTGAGTTAGCT
CACTCATTAGGCACCCCAGGCTTTACACTTTATGCTTCCGGCTCGTATGTTGTGTGGAATTGTGAGCGGA
TAACAATTTCACACAGGAAACAGCTATGACCATGATTACGCCAAGCTTGGGCTGCAGGTCGAGGGATCTC
CATAAGAGAAGAGGGACAGCTATGACTGGGAGTAGTCAGGAGAGGAGGAAAAATCTGGCTAGTAAAACAT
GTAAGGAAAATTTTAGGGATGTTAAAGAAAAAAATAACACAAAACAAAATATAAAAAAAATCTAACCTCA
AGTCAAGGCTTTTCTATGGAATAAGGAATGGACAGCAGGGGGCTGTTTCATATACTGATGACCTCTTTAT
AGCCAACCTTTGTTCATGGCAGCCAGCATATGGGCATATGTTGCCAAACTCTAAACCAAATACTCATTCT
GATGTTTTAAATGATTTGCCCTCCCATATGTCCTTCCGAGTGAGAGACACAAAAAATTCCAACACACTAT
TGCAATGAAAATAAATTTCCTTTATTAGCCAGAAGTCAGATGCTCAAGGGGCTTCATGATGTCCCCATAA
TTTTTGGCAGAGGGAAAAAGATCTCAGTGGTATTTGTGAGCCAGGGCATTGGCCACACCAGCCACCACCT
TCTGATAGGCAGCCTGCACCTGAGGAGTGAATTATCGCGATACTAGTCTCGAGTGATCATTAGTGATGGT
GATGGTGGTGCTTGGTACGTCCTTCATGCCATTCAATCTTCTGAGCTTCAAAGATATCATTCAGACCGGA
ACCACCGGAACCTCCGGTACCTGCTCCTGTTGTGTCTAAAGTACTGCCAGTGTCTGTTTGATGGATTTGC
TTTACATCACTGAAGTTCATATCATCTGGCATCCAGTCTGTGATCTTCAGTGTCCTCTTGACTTCTCCAC
TTCCTGATCCCCCGCAACCATCTTCATCATCACAGTCCCCACTGACTTGTTCAACCATGCCTCCACCACT
GCCCAGCTGAAGAAGTTCCCACTTGTCAGGTTTGGGTGATCTACCCTGTAACAACTGAACAACATGCTTC
AGTTTATCAATAATCTGATTTATCACAGGATCAATTCCTTTGACTTTGACTTCAGGATTTCCAGACTGGG
CTTTGATTCCATTTCCAACCACACGCTGAGTATAACTTTTTACTATATCTTCTCCATTCCAGCAGGGAAG
TCCATCTGCAGCAGCTAATTCATTAGCACAAAGCTGATCAGCTAGACCTCCATAGAATGACCTGTACAGT
CGAAGGCTGTTGATAAATTCTTTTCTTCTGTTGGCAAGCGTCTCTTCACTGTTCCTTGTGGTGGTCTTCA
TTCCATGCTTCTCTTTGCTCTGATCAAAAGAACAACGGGGGCTTTGTGTGGGTGTTCTTACAGGGCGGCC
ACAAATCCTATTTACCTGTTCCAATAATTTTTGTCCATTGAGGTGAGCCTGTAACACAGCATCATTAACA
AGCAAGTGAAAGTTCAGCAGCACGTGTCCAATGTCGTATGTTCCATGCATTGCATCCGAGAGTTCTTCCA
ACGACCGGATATATGCATGCCAGTGTGGATTAAGCTCCGCCATGTGCGCCAGGCAGCCTCGCATGACATT
GAGGCAGTATCCCATACAAGGCTTAGTGAGCGCCAGGCCTTGGCAGTGCGGGCAGTATTGCATCTTCAGG
AGGGCTCTGCTGCACTCTTTGGAGAAGTGCAGATAGTCTGTGGTGTTGATGACTTCAATGCCCAGATTGA
GTGCCTGCAGAAAAGTGCGGCTGGGCAGCAGGGACCTCCCCATCTGTCCCATTACTCTTTGGGGAATATT
ACCAAATGGACTCACATCCCGGCGAGCCATCCGGATGCATTCTGAGTATTCCAGGGAACTGTCAGTCACA
CCAGGGTTAATGAGGTGGTTGTAGACCAGAGGAAAAAGACTGTCAAAAAATCTGTTTACAAATTCTTCAG
GATTAACATCCGCACCAAATAAATACAGCCCCACATCAGTGAAGAACTCCTGAACCGAAGCAGCAGCCTC
CAAGGCCATGTTCCTGTAGGTACTGCAAAAAAGTATACTGGTGTAATTTTCTGCTTGTTTGATGAGAGTT
TCAAGGGTTTCTTGAAAAGCAGCCGCATTTCGAGATATTAGAAACTTTAATGTAGAGCTGGACGTTTGAA
GAAACTGCTGCATATCCTGGCGAGCCGCAATCTGATATCTCTCCTCCATCTTCCTGGTGCAACATGTAGG
CTTTTTGGATATGCAAACCTGAAGATCAGGTCCTGCCCGCGGCGAATCCGGCAGCCCCCTGACAGCTCCC
AGCAGCCGCCACTGGAAAAGTTTCCGAACTTCTTCGCAGGTCTGCACGCCCTCACCGGTTTCAGCTACGC
AACCCATCAGCAGCACGGAGAGAAGGCTCACGAGGGAGAGCAGCGCAGGCATCCCAGGGCTGGGAAGGAT
CCCCATGGTGGCAAGCTTGAATTCGGCCTGAGACGGCCGCAATTCTTTGCCAAAATGATGAGACAGCACA
ATAACCAGCACGTTGCCCAGGAGCTGTAGGAAAAAGAAGAAGGCATGAACATGGTTAGCAGAGGCTCTAG
AGCCGCCGGTCACACGCCAGAAGCCGAACCCCGCCCTGCCCCGTCCCCCCCGAAGGCAGCCGTCCCCCCG
CGGACAGCCCCGAGGCTGGAGAGGGAGAAGGGGACGGCGGCGCGGCGACGCACGAAGGCCCTCCCCGCCC
ATTTCCTTCCTGCCGGCGCCGCACCGCTTCGCCCCGCGCCCGCTAGAGGGGGTGCGGCGGCGCCTCCCAG
ATTTCGGCT
