>Addgene plasmid #205110 | GPC5A-c001 | depositor partial sequence | sequence record 399314 | ORF of expressed gene of interest
ATGGGGATCCTTCCCAGCCCTGGGATGCCTGCGCTGCTCTCCCTCGTGAGCCTTCTCTCCGTGCTGCTGA
TGGGTTGCGTAGCTGAAACCGGTGAGGGCGTGCAGACCTGCGAAGAAGTTCGGAAACTTTTCCAGTGGCG
GCTGCTGGGAGCTGTCAGGGGGCTGCCGGATTCGCCGCGGGCAGGACCTGATCTTCAGGTTTGCATATCC
AAAAAGCCTACATGTTGCACCAGGAAGATGGAGGAGAGATATCAGATTGCGGCTCGCCAGGATATGCAGC
AGTTTCTTCAAACGTCCAGCTCTACATTAAAGTTTCTAATATCTCGAAATGCGGCTGCTTTTCAAGAAAC
CCTTGAAACTCTCATCAAACAAGCAGAAAATTACACCAGTATACTTTTTTGCAGTACCTACAGGAACATG
GCCTTGGAGGCTGCTGCTTCGGTTCAGGAGTTCTTCACTGATGTGGGGCTGTATTTATTTGGTGCGGATG
TTAATCCTGAAGAATTTGTAAACAGATTTTTTGACAGTCTTTTTCCTCTGGTCTACAACCACCTCATTAA
CCCTGGTGTGACTGACAGTTCCCTGGAATACTCAGAATGCATCCGGATGGCTCGCCGGGATGTGAGTCCA
TTTGGTAATATTCCCCAAAGAGTAATGGGACAGATGGGGAGGTCCCTGCTGCCCAGCCGCACTTTTCTGC
AGGCACTCAATCTGGGCATTGAAGTCATCAACACCACAGACTATCTGCACTTCTCCAAAGAGTGCAGCAG
AGCCCTCCTGAAGATGCAATACTGCCCGCACTGCCAAGGCCTGGCGCTCACTAAGCCTTGTATGGGATAC
TGCCTCAATGTCATGCGAGGCTGCCTGGCGCACATGGCGGAGCTTAATCCACACTGGCATGCATATATCC
GGTCGTTGGAAGAACTCTCGGATGCAATGCATGGAACATACGACATTGGACACGTGCTGCTGAACTTTCA
CTTGCTTGTTAATGATGCTGTGTTACAGGCTCACCTCAATGGACAAAAATTATTGGAACAGGTAAATAGG
ATTTGTGGCCGCCCTGTAAGAACACCCACACAAAGCCCCCGTTGTTCTTTTGATCAGAGCAAAGAGAAGC
ATGGAATGAAGACCACCACAAGGAACAGTGAAGAGACGCTTGCCAACAGAAGAAAAGAATTTATCAACAG
CCTTCGACTGTACAGGTCATTCTATGGAGGTCTAGCTGATCAGCTTTGTGCTAATGAATTAGCTGCTGCA
GATGGACTTCCCTGCTGGAATGGAGAAGATATAGTAAAAAGTTATACTCAGCGTGTGGTTGGAAATGGAA
TCAAAGCCCAGTCTGGAAATCCTGAAGTCAAAGTCAAAGGAATTGATCCTGTGATAAATCAGATTATTGA
TAAACTGAAGCATGTTGTTCAGTTGTTACAGGGTAGATCACCCAAACCTGACAAGTGGGAACTTCTTCAG
CTGGGCAGTGGTGGAGGCATGGTTGAACAAGTCAGTGGGGACTGTGATGATGAAGATGGTTGCGGGGGAT
CAGGAAGTGGAGAAGTCAAGAGGACACTGAAGATCACAGACTGGATGCCAGATGATATGAACTTCAGTGA
TGTAAAGCAAATCCATCAAACAGACACTGGCAGTACTTTAGACACAACAGGAGCAGGTACCGGAGGTTCC
GGTGGTTCCGGTCTGAATGATATCTTTGAAGCTCAGAAGATTGAATGGCATGAAGGACGTACCAAGCACC
ACCATCACCATCACTAA
